Addgene plasmid #79671: AAV-FLEX-EGFP-mir30(Scn9a-scrambled)
Purpose: Scrambled control for Cre-dependent knockdown of Scn9a (Nav1.7)
Depositing lab: Scott Sternson. Depositing organization: HHMI, Janelia Research Campus. Publication: Near-Perfect Synaptic Integration by Nav1.7 in Hypothalamic Neurons Regulates Body Weight. Branco T, Tozer A, Magnus CJ, Sugino K, Tanaka S, Lee AK, Wood JN, Sternson SM. Cell. 2016 Jun 16;165(7):1749-61. doi: 10.1016/j.cell.2016.05.019. PubMed 27315482.
Backbone
  Vector backbone: AAV
  Backbone size w/o insert (bp): 4978
  Total vector size (bp): 6087
  Vector type: Mammalian Expression, AAV, Cre/Lox
Growth in bacteria
  Bacterial resistance: Ampicillin, 100 μg/mL
  Growth temperature: 37°C
  Growth strain: NEB Stable
  Copy number: Low Copy
Gene/Insert
  Gene/Insert name: EGFP
  gRNA/shRNA sequence: Scn9a- scrambled control
  Species: M. musculus (mouse); jellyfish
  GenBank ID: NM_01290674.1
  Promoter: CAG
  Cloning method: Restriction Enzyme; 5′ cloning site Nhe1 (not destroyed); 3′ cloning site EcoRV (not destroyed)
  Sequencing primers: 5′ ctgacaacgggccacaactc; 3′ GTATATGTGCTGCCGAAGCG
Terms and licenses: Academic/Nonprofit Terms; Industry Terms: Not Available to Industry
How to cite: AAV-FLEX-EGFP-mir30(Scn9a-scrambled) was a gift from Scott Sternson (Addgene plasmid # 79671 ; http://n2t.net/addgene:79671 ; RRID:Addgene_79671)
