[The description below was written by a language model from this plasmid's Addgene catalogue record, the feature table of its GenBank file and pLannotate feature annotations shown in this document.]
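Description:
AAV-FLEX-EGFP-mir30(Scn9a-scrambled) is an adeno-associated virus transfer plasmid of about 6.1 kb for Cre-dependent expression in mammalian cells. It serves as the scrambled-sequence control for a companion construct that knocks down mouse Scn9a, which encodes the sodium channel Nav1.7. It is maintained in E. coli through a ColE1/pUC-type origin with ampicillin selection (AmpR), and it also carries an f1 origin. The catalogue lists it as low copy and grown in a recombination-deficient strain, which is consistent with the need to preserve the two AAV2 inverted terminal repeats. These ITRs flank the expression cassette and direct its replication and packaging into AAV particles. The sequencing-derived record is slightly shorter than the reference record and shows the second ITR only as fragments, a common result for these repeats.

Between the ITRs, a CAG promoter (CMV enhancer, chicken β-actin promoter and chimeric intron) faces a FLEX switch made of two pairs of mutually incompatible lox variants. The annotation tools label these ambiguously as loxN/lox2272 and lox5171. Inside the switch, in antisense orientation, lie a Kozak-led green fluorescent protein coding sequence and a downstream miR-30a scaffold (5′ flank, loop, 3′ flank) holding the scrambled hairpin. Cre recombinase inverts and then locks the cassette into the sense orientation, so a single transcript yields both the fluorescent marker and the microRNA-embedded shRNA only in Cre-expressing cells. A WPRE and an SV40 polyadenylation signal follow to enhance and terminate expression. The catalogue names the reporter EGFP, whereas both feature tables annotate the reading frame as humanized Renilla GFP (hrGFP), and the record does not resolve this discrepancy. The associated publication concerns Nav1.7 function in hypothalamic neurons.
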