LOCUS       Exported 6087 bp ds-DNA circular SYN 12-MAY-2021
DEFINITION  Scrambled control for Cre-dependent knockdown of Scn9a (Nav1.7).
ACCESSION   .
VERSION     .
KEYWORDS    AAV-FLEX-EGFP-mir30(Scn9a-scrambled)
SOURCE      synthetic DNA construct
  ORGANISM  synthetic DNA construct
REFERENCE   1 (bases 1 to 6087)
  AUTHORS   Branco T, Tozer A, Magnus CJ, Sugino K, Tanaka S, Lee AK, Wood JN,
            Sternson SM
  TITLE     Near-Perfect Synaptic Integration by Nav1.7 in Hypothalamic Neurons
            Regulates Body Weight.
  JOURNAL   Cell. 2016 Jun 16;165(7):1749-61. doi: 10.1016/j.cell.2016.05.019.
  PUBMED    27315482
REFERENCE   2 (bases 1 to 6087)
  AUTHORS   .
  TITLE     Direct Submission
  JOURNAL   Exported May 12, 2021 from SnapGene Server 1.1.58
            http://www.snapgene.com
FEATURES             Location/Qualifiers
     source          1..6087
                     /organism="synthetic DNA construct"
                     /mol_type="other DNA"
     primer_bind     complement(11..28)
                     /label=L4440
                     /note="L4440 vector, forward primer"
     rep_origin      complement(182..770)
                     /direction=LEFT
                     /label=ori
                     /note="high-copy-number ColE1/pMB1/pBR322/pUC origin of
                     replication"
     primer_bind     complement(262..281)
                     /label=pBR322ori-F
                     /note="pBR322 origin, forward primer"
     CDS             complement(941..1801)
                     /codon_start=1
                     /gene="bla"
                     /product="beta-lactamase"
                     /label=AmpR
                     /note="confers resistance to ampicillin, carbenicillin, and
                     related antibiotics"
                     /translation="MSIQHFRVALIPFFAAFCLPVFAHPETLVKVKDAEDQLGARVGYI
                     ELDLNSGKILESFRPEERFPMMSTFKVLLCGAVLSRIDAGQEQLGRRIHYSQNDLVEYS
                     PVTEKHLTDGMTVRELCSAAITMSDNTAANLLLTTIGGPKELTAFLHNMGDHVTRLDRW
                     EPELNEAIPNDERDTTMPVAMATTLRKLLTGELLTLASRQQLIDWMEADKVAGPLLRSA
                     LPAGWFIADKSGAGERGSRGIIAALGPDGKPSRIVVIYTTGSQATMDERNRQIAEIGAS
                     LIKHW"
     primer_bind     1564..1583
                     /label=Amp-R
                     /note="Ampicillin resistance gene, reverse primer"
     promoter        complement(1802..1906)
                     /gene="bla"
                     /label=AmpR promoter
     rep_origin      complement(1932..2387)
                     /direction=LEFT
                     /label=f1 ori
                     /note="f1 bacteriophage origin of replication; arrow
                     indicates direction of (+) strand synthesis"
     primer_bind     complement(2069..2090)
                     /label=F1ori-F
                     /note="F1 origin, forward primer"
     primer_bind     2281..2300
                     /label=F1ori-R
                     /note="F1 origin, reverse primer"
     repeat_region   2459..2588
                     /label=AAV2 ITR
     promoter        2901..3178
                     /label=chicken beta-actin promoter
     primer_bind     3458..3480
                     /label=pCAGGS-5
                     /note="Chimeric intron in CAG promoter, forward primer"
     primer_bind     3542..3561
                     /label=pCAG-F
                     /note="Rabbit beta-globin intron, for pCAG plasmids,
                     forward primer"
     protein_bind    3597..3630
                     /label=loxN
                     /bound_moiety="Cre recombinase"
                     /note="Cre-mediated recombination occurs in the 8-bp core
                     sequence (GTATACCT). loxN sites are compatible with each
                     other, but incompatible with loxP or lox2272 sites."
     protein_bind    3597..3630
                     /label=lox2272
                     /bound_moiety="Cre recombinase"
                     /note="Cre-mediated recombination occurs in the 8-bp core
                     sequence (GGATACTT). lox2272 sites are compatible with each
                     other, but incompatible with loxP or loxN sites (Lee and
                     Saito, 1988)."
     protein_bind    3649..3682
                     /label=lox5171
                     /bound_moiety="Cre recombinase"
                     /note="Cre-mediated recombination occurs in the 8-bp core
                     sequence (GTACACAT). lox5171 sites are compatible with each
                     other, but incompatible with loxP or loxN sites (Lee and
                     Saito, 1988)."
     ncRNA           complement(3753..3879)
                     /label=3' miR-30a
                     /note="sequence downstream of the 71-nt precursor of the
                     human miR-30a microRNA (Zeng et al., 2002)"
                     /ncRNA_class="miRNA"
     ncRNA           complement(3907..3921)
                     /label=miR-30a loop
                     /note="loop from the the 71-nt precursor of the human
                     miR-30a microRNA (Zeng et al., 2002)"
                     /ncRNA_class="miRNA"
     ncRNA           complement(3949..4070)
                     /label=5' miR-30a
                     /note="sequence upstream of the 71-nt precursor of the
                     human miR-30a microRNA (Zeng et al., 2002)"
                     /ncRNA_class="miRNA"
     CDS             complement(4134..4853)
                     /codon_start=1
                     /product="humanized Renilla green fluorescent protein"
                     /label=hrGFP
                     /note="mammalian codon-optimized"
                     /translation="MVSKQILKNTGLQEIMSFKVNLEGVVNNHVFTMEGCGKGNILFGN
                     QLVQIRVTKGAPLPFAFDILSPAFQYGNRTFTKYPEDISDFFIQSFPAGFVYERTLRYE
                     DGGLVEIRSDINLIEEMFVYRVEYKGRNFPNDGPVMKKTITGLQPSFEVVYMNDGVLVG
                     QVILVYRLNSGKFYSCHMRTLMKSKGVVKDFPEYHFIQHRLEKTYVEDGGFVEQHETAI
                     AQLTSLGKPLGSLHEWV"
     regulatory      4850..4859
                     /regulatory_class="other"
                     /note="vertebrate consensus sequence for strong initiation
                     of translation (Kozak, 1987)"
     protein_bind    complement(4864..4897)
                     /label=loxN
                     /bound_moiety="Cre recombinase"
                     /note="Cre-mediated recombination occurs in the 8-bp core
                     sequence (GTATACCT). loxN sites are compatible with each
                     other, but incompatible with loxP or lox2272 sites."
     protein_bind    complement(4864..4897)
                     /label=lox2272
                     /bound_moiety="Cre recombinase"
                     /note="Cre-mediated recombination occurs in the 8-bp core
                     sequence (GGATACTT). lox2272 sites are compatible with each
                     other, but incompatible with loxP or loxN sites (Lee and
                     Saito, 1988)."
     protein_bind    complement(4942..4975)
                     /label=lox5171
                     /bound_moiety="Cre recombinase"
                     /note="Cre-mediated recombination occurs in the 8-bp core
                     sequence (GTACACAT). lox5171 sites are compatible with each
                     other, but incompatible with loxP or loxN sites (Lee and
                     Saito, 1988)."
     misc_feature    4989..5577
                     /label=WPRE
                     /note="woodchuck hepatitis virus posttranscriptional
                     regulatory element"
     primer_bind     complement(5042..5062)
                     /label=WPRE-R
                     /note="WPRE, reverse primer"
     CDS             complement(5460..5471)
                     /codon_start=1
                     /product="Factor Xa recognition and cleavage site"
                     /label=Factor Xa site
                     /translation="IEGR"
     polyA_signal    5620..5741
                     /label=SV40 poly(A) signal
                     /note="SV40 polyadenylation signal"
     primer_bind     complement(5631..5650)
                     /label=EBV-rev
                     /note="SV40 polyA terminator, reverse primer"
     primer_bind     5685..5704
                     /label=SV40pA-R
                     /note="SV40 polyA, reverse primer"
     repeat_region   5903..6032
                     /label=AAV2 ITR
ORIGIN
        1 cttccgcttc ctcgctcact gactcgctgc gctcggtcgt tcggctgcgg cgagcggtat
       61 cagctcactc aaaggcggta atacggttat ccacagaatc aggggataac gcaggaaaga
      121 acatgtgagc aaaaggccag caaaaggcca ggaaccgtaa aaaggccgcg ttgctggcgt
      181 ttttccatag gctccgcccc cctgacgagc atcacaaaaa tcgacgctca agtcagaggt
      241 ggcgaaaccc gacaggacta taaagatacc aggcgtttcc ccctggaagc tccctcgtgc
      301 gctctcctgt tccgaccctg ccgcttaccg gatacctgtc cgcctttctc ccttcgggaa
      361 gcgtggcgct ttctcatagc tcacgctgta ggtatctcag ttcggtgtag gtcgttcgct
      421 ccaagctggg ctgtgtgcac gaaccccccg ttcagcccga ccgctgcgcc ttatccggta
      481 actatcgtct tgagtccaac ccggtaagac acgacttatc gccactggca gcagccactg
      541 gtaacaggat tagcagagcg aggtatgtag gcggtgctac agagttcttg aagtggtggc
      601 ctaactacgg ctacactaga agaacagtat ttggtatctg cgctctgctg aagccagtta
      661 ccttcggaaa aagagttggt agctcttgat ccggcaaaca aaccaccgct ggtagcggtg
      721 gtttttttgt ttgcaagcag cagattacgc gcagaaaaaa aggatctcaa gaagatcctt
      781 tgatcttttc tacggggtct gacgctcagt ggaacgaaaa ctcacgttaa gggattttgg
      841 tcatgagatt atcaaaaagg atcttcacct agatcctttt aaattaaaaa tgaagtttta
      901 aatcaatcta aagtatatat gagtaaactt ggtctgacag ttaccaatgc ttaatcagtg
      961 aggcacctat ctcagcgatc tgtctatttc gttcatccat agttgcctga ctccccgtcg
     1021 tgtagataac tacgatacgg gagggcttac catctggccc cagtgctgca atgataccgc
     1081 gagacccacg ctcaccggct ccagatttat cagcaataaa ccagccagcc ggaagggccg
     1141 agcgcagaag tggtcctgca actttatccg cctccatcca gtctattaat tgttgccggg
     1201 aagctagagt aagtagttcg ccagttaata gtttgcgcaa cgttgttgcc attgctacag
     1261 gcatcgtggt gtcacgctcg tcgtttggta tggcttcatt cagctccggt tcccaacgat
     1321 caaggcgagt tacatgatcc cccatgttgt gcaaaaaagc ggttagctcc ttcggtcctc
     1381 cgatcgttgt cagaagtaag ttggccgcag tgttatcact catggttatg gcagcactgc
     1441 ataattctct tactgtcatg ccatccgtaa gatgcttttc tgtgactggt gagtactcaa
     1501 ccaagtcatt ctgagaatag tgtatgcggc gaccgagttg ctcttgcccg gcgtcaatac
     1561 gggataatac cgcgccacat agcagaactt taaaagtgct catcattgga aaacgttctt
     1621 cggggcgaaa actctcaagg atcttaccgc tgttgagatc cagttcgatg taacccactc
     1681 gtgcacccaa ctgatcttca gcatctttta ctttcaccag cgtttctggg tgagcaaaaa
     1741 caggaaggca aaatgccgca aaaaagggaa taagggcgac acggaaatgt tgaatactca
     1801 tactcttcct ttttcaatat tattgaagca tttatcaggg ttattgtctc atgagcggat
     1861 acatatttga atgtatttag aaaaataaac aaataggggt tccgcgcaca tttccccgaa
     1921 aagtgccacc taaattgtaa gcgttaatat tttgttaaaa ttcgcgttaa atttttgtta
     1981 aatcagctca ttttttaacc aataggccga aatcggcaaa atcccttata aatcaaaaga
     2041 atagaccgag atagggttga gtgttgttcc agtttggaac aagagtccac tattaaagaa
     2101 cgtggactcc aacgtcaaag gnnnnnnnnn nnnnnnnnnn nnnnnnnnnn nnnnnnnnnn
     2161 nnnnnnnnnn tnnnnnnnnn nnnnnnnnnn nnnnnnnnnn nnnnnnnnnn nnnnnnnnnn
     2221 nnnnnnnnnn nnnnnnnnnn nnnnnnnnnn nnnnnnnnnn nngnnnnnnn nnnnnnnnnn
     2281 nnnnnnnnnn nnnnnnnnnn nnnnnnnnnn nnnnnnnnnn nnnnnnnnnn nnnnnnnnnn
     2341 nnnnnnnnnn nnnnnnnnnn nnnnnnnnnn nnnnnnnnnn nnnnnnnccc attcgccatt
     2401 caggctgcgc aactgttggg aagggcgatc ggtgcgggcc tcttcgctat tacgccagct
     2461 gcgcgctcgc tcgctcactg aggccgcccg ggcaaagccc gggcgtcggg cgacctttgg
     2521 tcgcccggcc tcagtgagcg agcgagcgcg cagagaggga gtggccaact ccatcactag
     2581 gggttccttg tagttaatga ttaacccgcc atgctactta tctacgtagc catgctctag
     2641 gaagatcgta ccattgacgt caataatgac gtatgttccc atagtaacgc caatagggac
     2701 tttccattga cgtcaatggg tggagtattt acggtaaact gcccacttgg cagtacatca
     2761 agtgtatcat atgccaagta cgccccctat tgacgtcaat gacggtaaat ggcccgcctg
     2821 gcattatgcc cagtacatga ccttatggga ctttcctact tggcagtaca tctacgtatt
     2881 agtcatcgct attaccatgg tcgaggtgag ccccacgttc tgcttcactc tccccatctc
     2941 ccccccctcc ccacccccaa ttttgtattt atttattttt taattatttt gtgcagcgat
     3001 gggggcgggg gggggggggg ggcgcgcgcc aggcggggcg gggcggggcg aggggcgggg
     3061 cggggcgagg cggagaggtg cggcggcagc caatcagagc ggcgcgctcc gaaagtttcc
     3121 ttttatggcg aggcggcggc ggcggcggcc ctataaaaag cgaagcgcgc ggcgggcggg
     3181 agtcgctgcg acgctgcctt cgccccgtgc cccgctccgc cgccgcctcg cgccgcccgc
     3241 cccggctctg actgaccgcg ttactcccac aggtgagcgg gcgggacggc ccttctcctc
     3301 cgggctgtaa ttagcgcttg gtttaatgac ggcttgtttc ttttctgtgg ctgcgtgaaa
     3361 gccttgaggg gctccgggag ggccctttgt gcggggggag cggctcgggg ctgtccgcgg
     3421 ggggacggct gccttcgggg gggacggggc agggcggggt tcggcttctg gcgtgtgacc
     3481 ggcggctcta gagcctctgc taaccatgtt catgccttct tctttttcct acagctcctg
     3541 ggcaacgtgc tggttattgt gctgtctcat cattttggca aagaattgga tcctccataa
     3601 cttcgtatag gataccttat acgaagttat ctcagtttaa actaagccat aacttcgtat
     3661 agtacacatt atacgaagtt attgtttacc ggtacctgga ggaaaaaaaa aaggggagag
     3721 tcaggggtcg cgaattagtc ttccaattga aaaaagtgat ttaatttata ccattttaat
     3781 tcagctttgt aaaaatgtat caaagagata gcaaggtatt cagttttagt aaacaagata
     3841 attgctccta aagtagcccc ttgaattccg aggcagtagg cagcgaagtc agggaggaat
     3901 ttattacatc tgtggcttca ctaataaatt cctccctgac ttcgtcgctc actgtcaaca
     3961 gcaatatacc ttctcgagcc ttctgttggg ttaacctgaa gaagtaatcc cagcaagtgt
     4021 ttccaagatg tgcaggcaac gattctgtaa agtactgaag cctcattcaa catagtatat
     4081 gtgctgccga agcgagcact taacaaggct tgatatccac tcacctgcaa ttgttacacc
     4141 cactcgtgca ggctgcccag gggcttgccc aggctggtca gctgggcgat ggcggtctcg
     4201 tgctgctcca cgaagccgcc gtcctccacg taggtcttct ccaggcggtg ctggatgaag
     4261 tggtactcgg ggaagtcctt caccacgccc ttgctcttca tcagggtgcg catgtggcag
     4321 ctgtagaact tgccgctgtt caggcggtac accaggatca cctggcccac cagcacgccg
     4381 tcgttcatgt acaccacctc gaagctgggc tgcaggccgg tgatggtctt cttcatcacg
     4441 gggccgtcgt tggggaagtt gcggcccttg tactccacgc ggtacacgaa catctcctcg
     4501 atcaggttga tgtcgctgcg gatctccacc aggccgccgt cctcgtagcg cagggtgcgc
     4561 tcgtacacga agccggcggg gaagctctgg atgaagaagt cgctgatgtc ctcggggtac
     4621 ttggtgaagg tgcggttgcc gtactggaag gcggggctca ggatgtcgaa ggcgaagggc
     4681 aggggggcgc ccttggtcac gcggatctgc accagctggt tgccgaacag gatgttgccc
     4741 ttgccgcagc cctccatggt gaacacgtgg ttgttcacca cgccctccag gttcaccttg
     4801 aagctcatga tctcctgcag gccggtgttc ttcaggatct gcttgctcac catggtggct
     4861 agcataactt cgtataaggt atcctatacg aagttatcca ttcaggctgt gtagcatcaa
     4921 tggcatggca caaacttagc cataacttcg tataatgtgt actatacgaa gttatcaagc
     4981 ttatcgataa tcaacctctg gattacaaaa tttgtgaaag attgactggt attcttaact
     5041 atgttgctcc ttttacgcta tgtggatacg ctgctttaat gcctttgtat catgctattg
     5101 cttcccgtat ggctttcatt ttctcctcct tgtataaatc ctggttgctg tctctttatg
     5161 aggagttgtg gcccgttgtc aggcaacgtg gcgtggtgtg cactgtgttt gctgacgcaa
     5221 cccccactgg ttggggcatt gccaccacct gtcagctcct ttccgggact ttcgctttcc
     5281 ccctccctat tgccacggcg gaactcatcg ccgcctgcct tgcccgctgc tggacagggg
     5341 ctcggctgtt gggcactgac aattccgtgg tgttgtcggg gaaatcatcg tcctttcctt
     5401 ggctgctcgc ctgtgttgcc acctggattc tgcgcgggac gtccttctgc tacgtccctt
     5461 cggccctcaa tccagcggac cttccttccc gcggcctgct gccggctctg cggcctcttc
     5521 cgcgtcttcg ccttcgccct cagacgagtc ggatctccct ttgggccgcc tccccgcatc
     5581 gataccgtcg acccgggcgg ccgcttcgag cagacatgat aagatacatt gatgagtttg
     5641 gacaaaccac aactagaatg cagtgaaaaa aatgctttat ttgtgaaatt tgtgatgcta
     5701 ttgctttatt tgtaaccatt ataagctgca ataaacaagt taacaacaac aattgcattc
     5761 attttatgtt tcaggttcag ggggagatgt gggaggtttt ttaaagcaag taaaacctct
     5821 acaaatgtgg taaaatcgat aaggatcttc ctagagcatg gctacgtaga taagtagcat
     5881 ggcgggttaa tcattaacta caaggaaccc ctagtgatgg agttggccac tccctctctg
     5941 cgcgctcgct cgctcactga ggccgggcga ccaaaggtcg cccgacgccc gggctttgcc
     6001 cgggcggcct cagtgagcga gcgagcgcgc agctgcatta atgaatcggc caacgcgcgg
     6061 ggagaggcgg tttgcgtatt gggcgct
//
