Features (pLannotate 1.2.2; 24 found; start..end, strand, type, name):
    182..770     -  rep_origin     ori: high-copy-number ColE1/pMB1/pBR322/pUC origin of replication
    941..1801    -  CDS            AmpR: β-lactamase; bla; confers resistance to ampicillin, carbenicillin, and related antibiotics
   1802..1906    -  promoter       AmpR promoter: bla
   1959..2387    -  rep_origin     f1 ori (sequence partly withheld): f1 bacteriophage origin of replication; arrow indicates direction of (+) strand synthesis
   2392..2461    -  CDS            lacZα (fragment): LacZα fragment of β-galactosidase; lacZ fragment
   2456..2588    -  repeat_region  AAV2 ITR (fragment): inverted terminal repeat of adeno-associated virus serotype 2 inverted
   2649..2897    +  enhancer       CMV enhancer (fragment): human cytomegalovirus immediate early enhancer
   2899..3176    +  promoter       chicken β-actin promoter: No description available
   3177..3312    +  intron         hybrid intron (fragment): hybrid between chicken β-actin (CBA) and minute virus of mice (MMV) introns (Gray et al., 2011)
   3401..3531    +  intron         chimeric intron (fragment): chimera between introns from chicken β-actin and rabbit β-globin
   3529..3591    +  CDS            HBB (fragment): HBB_LEPEU - Experimental evidence at protein level: Swiss-Prot protein existence level 1. Involved in oxygen transport from the lung to the various peripheral tissues. From Lepus europaeus (European hare).
   3594..3627    +  protein_bind   loxN: Cre-mediated recombination occurs in the 8-bp core sequence (GTATACCT). loxN sites are compatible with each other, but incompatible with loxP or lox2272 sites. Cre recombinase
   3646..3679    +  protein_bind   lox5171: Cre-mediated recombination occurs in the 8-bp core sequence (GTACACAT). lox5171 sites are compatible with each other, but incompatible with loxP or loxN sites (Lee and Saito, 1988). Cre recombinase
   3750..3862    -  ncRNA          3' miR-30a: sequence downstream of the 71-nt precursor of the human miR-30a microRNA (Zeng et al., 2002) miRNA
   3974..4067    -  ncRNA          5' miR-30a: sequence upstream of the 71-nt precursor of the human miR-30a microRNA (Zeng et al., 2002) miRNA
   4131..4850    -  CDS            hrGFP: humanized Renilla green fluorescent protein mammalian codon-optimized
   4861..4894    -  protein_bind   loxN: Cre-mediated recombination occurs in the 8-bp core sequence (GTATACCT). loxN sites are compatible with each other, but incompatible with loxP or lox2272 sites. Cre recombinase
   4939..4972    -  protein_bind   lox5171: Cre-mediated recombination occurs in the 8-bp core sequence (GTACACAT). lox5171 sites are compatible with each other, but incompatible with loxP or loxN sites (Lee and Saito, 1988). Cre recombinase
   4986..5574    +  misc_feature   WPRE: woodchuck hepatitis virus posttranscriptional regulatory element
   5617..5738    -  polyA_signal   SV40 poly(A) signal: SV40 polyadenylation signal
   5761..5829    -  CDS            large T antigen (fragment): large T antigen from SV40 (simian virus 40)
   5900..5962    +  repeat_region  AAV2 ITR (fragment): inverted terminal repeat of adeno-associated virus serotype 2 inverted
   5980..6007    -  repeat_region  AAV2 ITR (fragment): inverted terminal repeat of adeno-associated virus serotype 2 inverted
   6005..6061    -  CDS            lacI (fragment): lac repressor; lacI; The lac repressor binds to the lac operator to inhibit transcription in E. coli. This inhibition can be relieved by adding lactose or isopropyl-β-D-thiogalactopyranoside (IPTG).
>Addgene plasmid #79671 | AAV-FLEX-EGFP-mir30(Scn9a-scrambled) | addgene full sequence | sequence record 222043 | Addgene NGS Result
CTTCCGCTTCCTCGCTCACTGACTCGCTGCGCTCGGTCGTTCGGCTGCGGCGAGCGGTATCAGCTCACTC
AAAGGCGGTAATACGGTTATCCACAGAATCAGGGGATAACGCAGGAAAGAACATGTGAGCAAAAGGCCAG
CAAAAGGCCAGGAACCGTAAAAAGGCCGCGTTGCTGGCGTTTTTCCATAGGCTCCGCCCCCCTGACGAGC
ATCACAAAAATCGACGCTCAAGTCAGAGGTGGCGAAACCCGACAGGACTATAAAGATACCAGGCGTTTCC
CCCTGGAAGCTCCCTCGTGCGCTCTCCTGTTCCGACCCTGCCGCTTACCGGATACCTGTCCGCCTTTCTC
CCTTCGGGAAGCGTGGCGCTTTCTCATAGCTCACGCTGTAGGTATCTCAGTTCGGTGTAGGTCGTTCGCT
CCAAGCTGGGCTGTGTGCACGAACCCCCCGTTCAGCCCGACCGCTGCGCCTTATCCGGTAACTATCGTCT
TGAGTCCAACCCGGTAAGACACGACTTATCGCCACTGGCAGCAGCCACTGGTAACAGGATTAGCAGAGCG
AGGTATGTAGGCGGTGCTACAGAGTTCTTGAAGTGGTGGCCTAACTACGGCTACACTAGAAGAACAGTAT
TTGGTATCTGCGCTCTGCTGAAGCCAGTTACCTTCGGAAAAAGAGTTGGTAGCTCTTGATCCGGCAAACA
AACCACCGCTGGTAGCGGTGGTTTTTTTGTTTGCAAGCAGCAGATTACGCGCAGAAAAAAAGGATCTCAA
GAAGATCCTTTGATCTTTTCTACGGGGTCTGACGCTCAGTGGAACGAAAACTCACGTTAAGGGATTTTGG
TCATGAGATTATCAAAAAGGATCTTCACCTAGATCCTTTTAAATTAAAAATGAAGTTTTAAATCAATCTA
AAGTATATATGAGTAAACTTGGTCTGACAGTTACCAATGCTTAATCAGTGAGGCACCTATCTCAGCGATC
TGTCTATTTCGTTCATCCATAGTTGCCTGACTCCCCGTCGTGTAGATAACTACGATACGGGAGGGCTTAC
CATCTGGCCCCAGTGCTGCAATGATACCGCGAGACCCACGCTCACCGGCTCCAGATTTATCAGCAATAAA
CCAGCCAGCCGGAAGGGCCGAGCGCAGAAGTGGTCCTGCAACTTTATCCGCCTCCATCCAGTCTATTAAT
TGTTGCCGGGAAGCTAGAGTAAGTAGTTCGCCAGTTAATAGTTTGCGCAACGTTGTTGCCATTGCTACAG
GCATCGTGGTGTCACGCTCGTCGTTTGGTATGGCTTCATTCAGCTCCGGTTCCCAACGATCAAGGCGAGT
TACATGATCCCCCATGTTGTGCAAAAAAGCGGTTAGCTCCTTCGGTCCTCCGATCGTTGTCAGAAGTAAG
TTGGCCGCAGTGTTATCACTCATGGTTATGGCAGCACTGCATAATTCTCTTACTGTCATGCCATCCGTAA
GATGCTTTTCTGTGACTGGTGAGTACTCAACCAAGTCATTCTGAGAATAGTGTATGCGGCGACCGAGTTG
CTCTTGCCCGGCGTCAATACGGGATAATACCGCGCCACATAGCAGAACTTTAAAAGTGCTCATCATTGGA
AAACGTTCTTCGGGGCGAAAACTCTCAAGGATCTTACCGCTGTTGAGATCCAGTTCGATGTAACCCACTC
GTGCACCCAACTGATCTTCAGCATCTTTTACTTTCACCAGCGTTTCTGGGTGAGCAAAAACAGGAAGGCA
AAATGCCGCAAAAAAGGGAATAAGGGCGACACGGAAATGTTGAATACTCATACTCTTCCTTTTTCAATAT
TATTGAAGCATTTATCAGGGTTATTGTCTCATGAGCGGATACATATTTGAATGTATTTAGAAAAATAAAC
AAATAGGGGTTCCGCGCACATTTCCCCGAAAAGTGCCACCTAAATTGTAAGCGTTAATATTTTGTTAAAA
TTCGCGTTAAATTTTTGTTAAATCAGCTCATTTTTTAACCAATAGGCCGAAATCGGCAAAATCCCTTATA
AATCAAAAGAATAGACCGAGATAGGGTTGAGTGTTGTTCCAGTTTGGAACAAGAGTCCACTATTAAAGAA
CGTGGACTCCAACGTCAAAGG
[49 nt withheld, positions 2122-2170]
T
[91 nt withheld, positions 2172-2262]
G
[124 nt withheld, positions 2264-2387]
CCCATTCGCCATTCAGGCTGCGCAACTGTTGGGAAGGGCGATCGGTGCGGGCCTCTTCGCTATTACGCCA
GCTGCGCGCTCGCTCGCTCACTGAGGCCGCCCGGGCAAAGCCCGGGCGTCGGGCGACCTTTGGTCGCCCG
GCCTCAGTGAGCGAGCGAGCGCGCAGAGAGGGAGTGGCCAACTCCATCACTAGGGGTTCCTTGTAGTTAA
TGATTAACCCGCCATGCTACTTATCTACGTAGCCATGCTCTAGGAAGAGTACCATTGACGTCAATAATGA
CGTATGTTCCCATAGTAACGCCAATAGGGACTTTCCATTGACGTCAATGGGTGGAGTATTTACGGTAAAC
TGCCCACTTGGCAGTACATCAAGTGTATCATATGCCAAGTACGCCCCCTATTGACGTCAATGACGGTAAA
TGGCCCGCCTGGCATTATGCCCAGTACATGACCTTATGGGACTTTCCTACTTGGCAGTACATCTACGTAT
TAGTCATCGCTATTACCATGGTCGAGGTGAGCCCCACGTTCTGCTTCACTCTCCCCATCTCCCCCCCCTC
CCCACCCCCAATTTTGTATTTATTTATTTTTTAATTATTTTGTGCAGCGATGGGGGCGGGGGGGGGGGGG
GGGCGCGCGCCAGGCGGGGCGGGGCGGGGCGAGGGGCGGGGCGGGGCGAGGCGGAGAGGTGCGGCGGCAG
CCAATCAGAGCGGCGCGCTCCGAAAGTTTCCTTTTATGGCGAGGCGGCGGCGGCGGCGGCCCTATAAAAA
GCGAAGCGCGCGGCGGGCGGGAGTCGCTGCGCGCTGCCTTCGCCCCGTGCCCCGCTCCGCCGCCGCCTCG
CGCCGCCCGCCCCGGCTCTGACTGACCGCGTTACTCCCACAGGTGAGCGGGCGGGACGGCCCTTCTCCTC
CGGGCTGTAATTAGCGCTTGGTTTAATGACGGCTTGTTTCTTTTCTGTGGCTGCGTGAAAGCCTTGAGGG
GCTCCGGGAGGGCCCTTTGTGCGGGGGGAGCGGCTCGGGGCTGTCCGCGGGGGGACGGCTGCCTTCGGGG
GGGACGGGGCAGGGCGGGGTTCGGCTTCTGGCGTGTGACCGGCGGCTCTAGAGCCTCTGCTAACCATGTT
CATGCCTTCTTCTTTTTCCTACAGCTCCTGGGCAACGTGCTGGTTATTGTGCTGTCTCATCATTTTGGCA
AAGAATTGGATCCTCCATAACTTCGTATAGGATACCTTATACGAAGTTATCTCAGTTTAAACTAAGCCAT
AACTTCGTATAGTACACATTATACGAAGTTATTGTTTACCGGTACCTGGAGGAAAAAAAAAAGGGGAGAG
TCAGGGGTCGCGAATTAGTCTTCCAATTGAAAAAAGTGATTTAATTTATACCATTTTAATTCAGCTTTGT
AAAAATGTATCAAAGAGATAGCAAGGTATTCAGTTTTAGTAAACAAGATAATTGCTCCTAAAGTAGCCCC
TTGAATTCCGAGGCAGTAGGCAGCGAAGTCAGGGAGGAATTTATTACATCTGTGGCTTCACTAATAAATT
CCTCCCTGACTTCGTCGCTCACTGTCAACAGCAATATACCTTCTCGAGCCTTCTGTTGGGTTAACCTGAA
GAAGTAATCCCAGCAAGTGTTTCCAAGATGTGCAGGCAACGATTCTGTAAAGTACTGAAGCCTCATTCAA
CATAGTATATGTGCTGCCGAAGCGAGCACTTAACAAGGCTTGATATCCACTCACCTGCAATTGTTACACC
CACTCGTGCAGGCTGCCCAGGGGCTTGCCCAGGCTGGTCAGCTGGGCGATGGCGGTCTCGTGCTGCTCCA
CGAAGCCGCCGTCCTCCACGTAGGTCTTCTCCAGGCGGTGCTGGATGAAGTGGTACTCGGGGAAGTCCTT
CACCACGCCCTTGCTCTTCATCAGGGTGCGCATGTGGCAGCTGTAGAACTTGCCGCTGTTCAGGCGGTAC
ACCAGGATCACCTGGCCCACCAGCACGCCGTCGTTCATGTACACCACCTCGAAGCTGGGCTGCAGGCCGG
TGATGGTCTTCTTCATCACGGGGCCGTCGTTGGGGAAGTTGCGGCCCTTGTACTCCACGCGGTACACGAA
CATCTCCTCGATCAGGTTGATGTCGCTGCGGATCTCCACCAGGCCGCCGTCCTCGTAGCGCAGGGTGCGC
TCGTACACGAAGCCGGCGGGGAAGCTCTGGATGAAGAAGTCGCTGATGTCCTCGGGGTACTTGGTGAAGG
TGCGGTTGCCGTACTGGAAGGCGGGGCTCAGGATGTCGAAGGCGAAGGGCAGGGGGGCGCCCTTGGTCAC
GCGGATCTGCACCAGCTGGTTGCCGAACAGGATGTTGCCCTTGCCGCAGCCCTCCATGGTGAACACGTGG
TTGTTCACCACGCCCTCCAGGTTCACCTTGAAGCTCATGATCTCCTGCAGGCCGGTGTTCTTCAGGATCT
GCTTGCTCACCATGGTGGCTAGCATAACTTCGTATAAGGTATCCTATACGAAGTTATCCATTCAGGCTGT
GTAGCATCAATGGCATGGCACAAACTTAGCCATAACTTCGTATAATGTGTACTATACGAAGTTATCAAGC
TTATCGATAATCAACCTCTGGATTACAAAATTTGTGAAAGATTGACTGGTATTCTTAACTATGTTGCTCC
TTTTACGCTATGTGGATACGCTGCTTTAATGCCTTTGTATCATGCTATTGCTTCCCGTATGGCTTTCATT
TTCTCCTCCTTGTATAAATCCTGGTTGCTGTCTCTTTATGAGGAGTTGTGGCCCGTTGTCAGGCAACGTG
GCGTGGTGTGCACTGTGTTTGCTGACGCAACCCCCACTGGTTGGGGCATTGCCACCACCTGTCAGCTCCT
TTCCGGGACTTTCGCTTTCCCCCTCCCTATTGCCACGGCGGAACTCATCGCCGCCTGCCTTGCCCGCTGC
TGGACAGGGGCTCGGCTGTTGGGCACTGACAATTCCGTGGTGTTGTCGGGGAAATCATCGTCCTTTCCTT
GGCTGCTCGCCTGTGTTGCCACCTGGATTCTGCGCGGGACGTCCTTCTGCTACGTCCCTTCGGCCCTCAA
TCCAGCGGACCTTCCTTCCCGCGGCCTGCTGCCGGCTCTGCGGCCTCTTCCGCGTCTTCGCCTTCGCCCT
CAGACGAGTCGGATCTCCCTTTGGGCCGCCTCCCCGCATCGATACCGTCGACCCGGGCGGCCGCTTCGAG
CAGACATGATAAGATACATTGATGAGTTTGGACAAACCACAACTAGAATGCAGTGAAAAAAATGCTTTAT
TTGTGAAATTTGTGATGCTATTGCTTTATTTGTAACCATTATAAGCTGCAATAAACAAGTTAACAACAAC
AATTGCATTCATTTTATGTTTCAGGTTCAGGGGGAGATGTGGGAGGTTTTTTAAAGCAAGTAAAACCTCT
ACAAATGTGGTAAAATCGATAAGGATCTTCCTAGAGCATGGCTACGTAGATAAGTAGCATGGCGGGTTAA
TCATTAACTACAAGGAACCCCTAGTGATGGAGTTGGCCACTCCCTCTCTGCGCGCTCGCTCGCTCACTGA
GGCCGCCCGGGCTTTGCCCGGGCGGCCTCAGTGAGCGAGCGAGCGCGCAGCTGCATTAATGAATCGGCCA
ACGCGCGGGGAGAGGCGGTTTGCGTATTGGGCGCT
